Addgene plasmid #179523: pET21a Sa-iPGM-bio
Purpose: Expresses S. aureus iPGM containing a C-terminal biotinylation site and His tag in E. coli
Depositing lab: James Inglese. Depositing organization: National Center for Advancing Translational Sciences (NCATS). Publication: Serum-Stable and Selective Backbone-N-Methylated Cyclic Peptides That Inhibit Prokaryotic Glycolytic Mutases. van Neer RHP, Dranchak PK, Liu L, Aitha M, Queme B, Kimura H, Katoh T, Battaile KP, Lovell S, Inglese J, Suga H. ACS Chem Biol. 2022 Aug 19;17(8):2284-2295. doi: 10.1021/acschembio.2c00403. Epub 2022 Jul 29. PubMed 35904259.
Backbone
  Vector backbone: pET21a
  Backbone manufacturer: EMD Biosciences
  Backbone size w/o insert (bp): 5443
  Total vector size (bp): 7059
  Vector type: Bacterial Expression
Growth in bacteria
  Bacterial resistance: Ampicillin, 100 μg/mL
  Growth temperature: 37°C
  Growth strain: DH5alpha
  Copy number: High Copy
Gene/Insert
  Gene/Insert name: S. aureus iPGM bio-6His (alt names: Sa iPGM bio; 2,3-bisphosphoglycerate-independent phosphoglycerate mutase)
  Species: Staphylococcus aureus
  Insert size (bp): 1616
  GenBank ID: WP_020977084.1 AGU54589.1
  Promoter: T7
  Tag / fusion protein: biotinylation sequence (C terminal on insert); His tag (C terminal on insert)
  Cloning method: Restriction Enzyme; 5′ cloning site BamH1 (unknown if destroyed); 3′ cloning site Xho1 (unknown if destroyed)
  Sequencing primers: 5′ T7 promotor primer #69348-3; 3′ T7 terminator primer #69337-3
Terms and licenses: Academic/Nonprofit Terms; Industry Terms: Not Available to Industry
How to cite: pET21a Sa-iPGM-bio was a gift from James Inglese (Addgene plasmid # 179523 ; http://n2t.net/addgene:179523 ; RRID:Addgene_179523)
