[The description below was written by a language model from this plasmid's Addgene catalogue record and pLannotate feature annotations shown in this document.]
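Description:
pET21a Sa-iPGM-bio is a bacterial expression plasmid of about 7.06 kb, built on the pET21a backbone, for producing Staphylococcus aureus cofactor-independent phosphoglycerate mutase (iPGM, gene gpmI) in E. coli. This enzyme interconverts 2-phosphoglycerate and 3-phosphoglycerate in glycolysis. The plasmid is selected with ampicillin through the bla β-lactamase gene and replicates from a ColE1/pMB1-type origin. The annotation also shows the pBR322-derived bom and rop regions, although the catalogue lists the plasmid as high copy. An f1 origin is present, and short tetracycline-resistance fragments flanking the lacI region appear to be non-functional backbone remnants.

The roughly 1.6 kb insert was cloned between BamHI and XhoI, downstream of a T7 promoter with an adjacent lac operator and the T7 gene 10 ribosome binding site. The plasmid-borne lacI gene supplies repressor, so transcription is kept low until induction with IPTG in a host that provides T7 RNA polymerase. The T7 terminator closes the unit. The vector's short T7 tag leader is annotated just upstream of gpmI and probably forms an N-terminal extension, though the record does not confirm the reading frame. Directly after the iPGM coding sequence lies an AviTag-type peptide, a substrate for site-specific enzymatic biotinylation. It is followed by histidine-tag sequence, which the annotation splits into two separate fragments and the catalogue describes as a 6xHis tag. A small match to a solubility tag near the terminator is most likely an annotation artefact.

The His tag allows metal-affinity purification, and the biotinylation site allows the enzyme to be immobilised on streptavidin. This design fits the associated work on selecting and characterising cyclic peptide inhibitors of prokaryotic glycolytic mutases.
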