Features (pLannotate 1.2.2; 22 found; start..end, strand, type, name):
     12..440     +  rep_origin     f1 ori (sequence partly withheld): f1 bacteriophage origin of replication; arrow indicates direction of (+) strand synthesis
    493..597     +  promoter       AmpR promoter: bla
    598..1458    +  CDS            AmpR: β-lactamase; bla; confers resistance to ampicillin, carbenicillin, and related antibiotics
   1629..2217    +  rep_origin     ori: high-copy-number ColE1/pMB1/pBR322/pUC origin of replication
   2403..2542    -  misc_feature   bom: basis of mobility region from pBR322
   2644..2835    -  CDS            rop: Rop protein, which maintains plasmids at low copy number; rop
   2852..3232    +  CDS            YPB1_ECOLX: Protein predicted: Swiss-Prot protein existence level 4. From Escherichia coli.
   3304..3595    -  CDS            TcR (fragment): tetracycline efflux protein; tet; confers resistance to tetracycline
   3610..3631    -  protein_bind   CAP binding site: CAP binding activates transcription in the presence of cAMP. E. coli catabolite activator protein
   3644..4726    -  CDS            lacI: lac repressor; lacI; The lac repressor binds to the lac operator to inhibit transcription in E. coli. This inhibition can be relieved by adding lactose or isopropyl-β-D-thiogalactopyranoside (IPTG).
   4727..4804    -  promoter       lacI promoter: lacI
   4812..5091    -  CDS            TcR (fragment): tetracycline efflux protein; tet; confers resistance to tetracycline
   5113..5131    +  promoter       T7 promoter: promoter for bacteriophage T7 RNA polymerase
   5132..5156    +  protein_bind   lac operator: The lac repressor binds to the lac operator to inhibit transcription in E. coli. This inhibition can be relieved by adding lactose or isopropyl-β-D-thiogalactopyranoside (IPTG). lac repressor encoded by lacI
   5171..5193    +  RBS            RBS: efficient ribosome binding site from bacteriophage T7 gene 10 (Olins and Rangwala, 1989)
   5201..5233    +  CDS            T7 tag (gene 10 leader): leader peptide from bacteriophage T7 gene 10 promotes efficient translation in E. coli
   5243..6757    +  CDS            gpmI: GPMI_STAAN - Also known as pgm. Experimental evidence at protein level: Swiss-Prot protein existence level 1. Catalyzes the interconversion of 2-phosphoglycerate and 3- phosphoglycerate. From Staphylococcus aureus (strain N315).
   6761..6802    +  CDS            AviTag™ (fragment): peptide tag that allows for enzymatic biotinylation
   6869..6889    +  CDS            9xHis (fragment): 9xHis affinity tag
   6902..6919    +  CDS            9xHis (fragment): 9xHis affinity tag
   6929..6978    +  CDS            SET1 (fragment): solubility-enhancement tag derived from T7 phage gene 10B
   6986..7033    +  terminator     T7 terminator: transcription terminator for bacteriophage T7 RNA polymerase
>Addgene plasmid #179523 | pET21a Sa-iPGM-bio | addgene full sequence | sequence record 354520 | Addgene NGS Result
TGGCGAATGGG
[124 nt withheld, positions 12-135]
C
[91 nt withheld, positions 137-227]
A
[49 nt withheld, positions 229-277]
CCTTTGACGTTGGAGTCCACGTTCTTT
[37 nt withheld, positions 305-341]
ACCCTATCTCGGTCTATTCTTTTGATTTATAAGGGATTTTGCCGATTTCGGCCTATTGGTTAAAAAATGA
GCTGATTTAACAAAAATTTAACGCGAATTTTAACAAAATATTAACGCTTACAATTTAGGTGGCACTTTTC
GGGGAAATGTGCGCGGAACCCCTATTTGTTTATTTTTCTAAATACATTCAAATATGTATCCGCTCATGAG
ACAATAACCCTGATAAATGCTTCAATAATATTGAAAAAGGAAGAGTATGAGTATTCAACATTTCCGTGTC
GCCCTTATTCCCTTTTTTGCGGCATTTTGCCTTCCTGTTTTTGCTCACCCAGAAACGCTGGTGAAAGTAA
AAGATGCTGAAGATCAGTTGGGTGCACGAGTGGGTTACATCGAACTGGATCTCAACAGCGGTAAGATCCT
TGAGAGTTTTCGCCCCGAAGAACGTTTTCCAATGATGAGCACTTTTAAAGTTCTGCTATGTGGCGCGGTA
TTATCCCGTATTGACGCCGGGCAAGAGCAACTCGGTCGCCGCATACACTATTCTCAGAATGACTTGGTTG
AGTACTCACCAGTCACAGAAAAGCATCTTACGGATGGCATGACAGTAAGAGAATTATGCAGTGCTGCCAT
AACCATGAGTGATAACACTGCGGCCAACTTACTTCTGACAACGATCGGAGGACCGAAGGAGCTAACCGCT
TTTTTGCACAACATGGGGGATCATGTAACTCGCCTTGATCGTTGGGAACCGGAGCTGAATGAAGCCATAC
CAAACGACGAGCGTGACACCACGATGCCTGCAGCAATGGCAACAACGTTGCGCAAACTATTAACTGGCGA
ACTACTTACTCTAGCTTCCCGGCAACAATTAATAGACTGGATGGAGGCGGATAAAGTTGCAGGACCACTT
CTGCGCTCGGCCCTTCCGGCTGGCTGGTTTATTGCTGATAAATCTGGAGCCGGTGAGCGTGGGTCTCGCG
GTATCATTGCAGCACTGGGGCCAGATGGTAAGCCCTCCCGTATCGTAGTTATCTACACGACGGGGAGTCA
GGCAACTATGGATGAACGAAATAGACAGATCGCTGAGATAGGTGCCTCACTGATTAAGCATTGGTAACTG
TCAGACCAAGTTTACTCATATATACTTTAGATTGATTTAAAACTTCATTTTTAATTTAAAAGGATCTAGG
TGAAGATCCTTTTTGATAATCTCATGACCAAAATCCCTTAACGTGAGTTTTCGTTCCACTGAGCGTCAGA
CCCCGTAGAAAAGATCAAAGGATCTTCTTGAGATCCTTTTTTTCTGCGCGTAATCTGCTGCTTGCAAACA
AAAAAACCACCGCTACCAGCGGTGGTTTGTTTGCCGGATCAAGAGCTACCAACTCTTTTTCCGAAGGTAA
CTGGCTTCAGCAGAGCGCAGATACCAAATACTGTCCTTCTAGTGTAGCCGTAGTTAGGCCACCACTTCAA
GAACTCTGTAGCACCGCCTACATACCTCGCTCTGCTAATCCTGTTACCAGTGGCTGCTGCCAGTGGCGAT
AAGTCGTGTCTTACCGGGTTGGACTCAAGACGATAGTTACCGGATAAGGCGCAGCGGTCGGGCTGAACGG
GGGGTTCGTGCACACAGCCCAGCTTGGAGCGAACGACCTACACCGAACTGAGATACCTACAGCGTGAGCT
ATGAGAAAGCGCCACGCTTCCCGAAGGGAGAAAGGCGGACAGGTATCCGGTAAGCGGCAGGGTCGGAACA
GGAGAGCGCACGAGGGAGCTTCCAGGGGGAAACGCCTGGTATCTTTATAGTCCTGTCGGGTTTCGCCACC
TCTGACTTGAGCGTCGATTTTTGTGATGCTCGTCAGGGGGGCGGAGCCTATGGAAAAACGCCAGCAACGC
GGCCTTTTTACGGTTCCTGGCCTTTTGCTGGCCTTTTGCTCACATGTTCTTTCCTGCGTTATCCCCTGAT
TCTGTGGATAACCGTATTACCGCCTTTGAGTGAGCTGATACCGCTCGCCGCAGCCGAACGACCGAGCGCA
GCGAGTCAGTGAGCGAGGAAGCGGAAGAGCGCCTGATGCGGTATTTTCTCCTTACGCATCTGTGCGGTAT
TTCACACCGCAATGGTGCACTCTCAGTACAATCTGCTCTGATGCCGCATAGTTAAGCCAGTATACACTCC
GCTATCGCTACGTGACTGGGTCATGGCTGCGCCCCGACACCCGCCAACACCCGCTGACGCGCCCTGACGG
GCTTGTCTGCTCCCGGCATCCGCTTACAGACAAGCTGTGACCGTCTCCGGGAGCTGCATGTGTCAGAGGT
TTTCACCGTCATCACCGAAACGCGCGAGGCAGCTGCGGTAAAGCTCATCAGCGTGGTCGTGAAGCGATTC
ACAGATGTCTGCCTGTTCATCCGCGTCCAGCTCGTTGAGTTTCTCCAGAAGCGTTAATGTCTGGCTTCTG
ATAAAGCGGGCCATGTTAAGGGCGGTTTTTTCCTGTTTGGTCACTGATGCCTCCGTGTAAGGGGGATTTC
TGTTCATGGGGGTAATGATACCGATGAAACGAGAGAGGATGCTCACGATACGGGTTACTGATGATGAACA
TGCCCGGTTACTGGAACGTTGTGAGGGTAAACAACTGGCGGTATGGATGCGGCGGGACCAGAGAAAAATC
ACTCAGGGTCAATGCCAGCGCTTCGTTAATACAGATGTAGGTGTTCCACAGGGTAGCCAGCAGCATCCTG
CGATGCAGATCCGGAACATAATGGTGCAGGGCGCTGACTTCCGCGTTTCCAGACTTTACGAAACACGGAA
ACCGAAGACCATTCATGTTGTTGCTCAGGTCGCAGACGTTTTGCAGCAGCAGTCGCTTCACGTTCGCTCG
CGTATCGGTGATTCATTCTGCTAACCAGTAAGGCAACCCCGCCAGCCTAGCCGGGTCCTCAACGACAGGA
GCACGATCATGCGCACCCGTGGGGCCGCCATGCCGGCGATAATGGCCTGCTTCTCGCCGAAACGTTTGGT
GGCGGGACCAGTGACGAAGGCTTGAGCGAGGGCGTGCAAGATTCCGAATACCGCAAGCGACAGGCCGATC
ATCGTCGCGCTCCAGCGAAAGCGGTCCTCGCCGAAAATGACCCAGAGCGCTGCCGGCACCTGTCCTACGA
GTTGCATGATAAAGAAGACAGTCATAAGTGCGGCGACGATAGTCATGCCCCGCGCCCACCGGAAGGAGCT
GACTGGGTTGAAGGCTCTCAAGGGCATCGGTCGAGATCCCGGTGCCTAATGAGTGAGCTAACTTACATTA
ATTGCGTTGCGCTCACTGCCCGCTTTCCAGTCGGGAAACCTGTCGTGCCAGCTGCATTAATGAATCGGCC
AACGCGCGGGGAGAGGCGGTTTGCGTATTGGGCGCCAGGGTGGTTTTTCTTTTCACCAGTGAGACGGGCA
ACAGCTGATTGCCCTTCACCGCCTGGCCCTGAGAGAGTTGCAGCAAGCGGTCCACGCTGGTTTGCCCCAG
CAGGCGAAAATCCTGTTTGATGGTGGTTAACGGCGGGATATAACATGAGCTGTCTTCGGTATCGTCGTAT
CCCACTACCGAGATATCCGCACCAACGCGCAGCCCGGACTCGGTAATGGCGCGCATTGCGCCCAGCGCCA
TCTGATCGTTGGCAACCAGCATCGCAGTGGGAACGATGCCCTCATTCAGCATTTGCATGGTTTGTTGAAA
ACCGGACATGGCACTCCAGTCGCCTTCCCGTTCCGCTATCGGCTGAATTTGATTGCGAGTGAGATATTTA
TGCCAGCCAGCCAGACGCAGACGCGCCGAGACAGAACTTAATGGGCCCGCTAACAGCGCGATTTGCTGGT
GACCCAATGCGACCAGATGCTCCACGCCCAGTCGCGTACCGTCTTCATGGGAGAAAATAATACTGTTGAT
GGGTGTCTGGTCAGAGACATCAAGAAATAACGCCGGAACATTAGTGCAGGCAGCTTCCACAGCAATGGCA
TCCTGGTCATCCAGCGGATAGTTAATGATCAGCCCACTGACGCGTTGCGCGAGAAGATTGTGCACCGCCG
CTTTACAGGCTTCGACGCCGCTTCGTTCTACCATCGACACCACCACGCTGGCACCCAGTTGATCGGCGCG
AGATTTAATCGCCGCGACAATTTGCGACGGCGCGTGCAGGGCCAGACTGGAGGTGGCAACGCCAATCAGC
AACGACTGTTTGCCCGCCAGTTGTTGTGCCACGCGGTTGGGAATGTAATTCAGCTCCGCCATCGCCGCTT
CCACTTTTTCCCGCGTTTTCGCAGAAACGTGGCTGGCCTGGTTCACCACGCGGGAAACGGTCTGATAAGA
GACACCGGCATACTCTGCGACATCGTATAACGTTACTGGTTTCACATTCACCACCCTGAATTGACTCTCT
TCCGGGCGCTATCATGCCATACCGCGAAAGGTTTTGCGCCATTCGATGGTGTCCGGGATCTCGACGCTCT
CCCTTATGCGACTCCTGCATTAGGAAGCAGCCCAGTAGTAGGTTGAGGCCGTTGAGCACCGCCGCCGCAA
GGAATGGTGCATGCAAGGAGATGGCGCCCAACAGTCCCCCGGCCACGGGGCCTGCCACCATACCCACGCC
GAAACAAGCGCTCATGAGCCCGAAGTGGCGAGCCCGATCTTCCCCATCGGTGATGTCGGCGATATAGGCG
CCAGCAACCGCACCTGTGGCGCCGGTGATGCCGGCCACGATGCGTCCGGCGTAGAGGATCGAGATCTCGA
TCCCGCGAAATTAATACGACTCACTATAGGGGAATTGTGAGCGGATAACAATTCCCCTCTAGAAATAATT
TTGTTTAACTTTAAGAAGGAGATATACATATGGCTAGCATGACTGGTGGACAGCAAATGGGTCGCGGATC
CATGGCTAAGAAACCAACTGCGTTAATTATTTTAGATGGTTTTGCGAACCGCGAAAGCGAACATGGTAAT
GCGGTAAAATTAGCAAACAAGCCTAATTTTGATCGTTATTACAACAAATATCCAACGACTCAAATCGAAG
CGAGTGGCTTAGATGTTGGACTACCTGAAGGACAAATGGGTAACTCAGAAGTTGGTCATATGAATATCGG
TGCAGGACGTATCGTTTATCAAAGTTTAACTCGAATCAATAAATCAATTGAAGACGGTGATTTCTTTGAA
AATGATGTTTTAAATAATGCAATTGCACACGTGAATTCACATGATTCAGCGTTACACATCTTTGGTTTAT
TGTCTGACGGTGGTGTACACAGTCATTACAAACATTTATTTGCTTTGTTAGAACTTGCTAAAAAACAAGG
TGTTGAAAAAGTTTACGTACACGCATTTTTAGATGGTCGTGACGTAGATCAAAAATCCGCTTTGAAATAC
ATCGAAGAGACTGAAGCTAAATTCAATGAATTAGGTATTGGTCAATTTGCATCTGTGTCTGGCCGTTATT
ATGCAATGGACCGTGACAAACGTTGGGAACGTGAAGAAAAAGCTTACAATGCTATTCGTAACTTTGATGC
CCCAACTTATGCAACTGCCAAAGAAGGTGTGGAAGCAAGTTATAATGAAGGCTTAACTGACGAATTCGTA
GTACCATTCATCGTTGAGGATCAAAATGACGGTGTTAATGATGGAGATGCAGTGATCTTCTATAATTTCC
GACCTGATAGAGCGGCACAATTATCGGAAATTTTTGCGAACAGAGCATTCGAAGGATTTAAAGTTGAACA
AGTTAAAGACTTATTCTATGCAACATTCACTAAGTATAATGACAATATCGATGCGGCTATCGTCTTCGAA
AAAGTCGATTTAAATAATACAATCGGTGAAATTGCACAAAATAACAATTTAACTCAATTACGTATTGCAG
AAACTGAAAAATATCCTCACGTTACTTACTTTATGAGTGGTGGACGTAATGAGGAATTTAAAGGTGAACG
TCGTCGTTTGATTGATTCACCTAAAGTTGCAACGTATGACTTGAAACCAGAAATGAGTGCTTATGAAGTT
AAAGATGCATTATTAGAAGAGTTAAATAAAGGTGACTTGGACTTAATTATTTTAAACTTTGCTAACCCTG
ATATGGTTGGACATAGTGGTATGCTTGAGCCGACAATCAAAGCAATCGAAGCGGTTGATGAATGTTTAGG
CGAAGTGGTTGATAAGATTTTAGACATGGACGGTTATGCAATTATTACTGCTGACCATGGTAACTCTGAT
CAAGTATTGACGGATGATGATCAACCAATGACGACGCATACAACGAACCCAGTACCAGTGATTGTAACAA
AAGAAGGCGTTACACTTAGAGAAACTGGTCGTTTAGGTGACTTAGCACCTACATTATTAGATTTATTAAA
TGTAGAACAACCTGAAGATATGACAGGTGAATCTTTAATTAAACACGGTCTGAACGACATCTTCGAGGCT
CAGAAAATCGAATGGCACGAATTAGTGCCTCGCGGAAGCGCTGCAGGGCACCACCACCATCACCACTAAT
AACTCGAGTTAATTAAACACCACCACCACCATCACCACTAATAACTCGAGCACCACCACCACCACCACTG
AGATCCGGCTGCTAACAAAGCCCGAAAGGAAGCTGAGTTGGCTGCTGCCACCGCTGAGCAATAACTAGCA
TAACCCCTTGGGGCCTCTAAACGGGTCTTGAGGGGTTTTTTGCTGAAAGGAGGAACTATATCCGGAT
